Addgene plasmid #135939: pET28a His6Flag2AUF1(p37)
Purpose: Expresses AUF1p37 in E. coli
Depositing lab: Yimon Aye. Depositing organization: Swiss Federal Institute of Technology (EPFL). Publication: Post-transcriptional regulation of Nrf2-mRNA by the mRNA-binding proteins HuR and AUF1. Poganik JR, Long MJC, Disare MT, Liu X, Chang SH, Hla T, Aye Y. FASEB J. 2019 Nov 1:fj201901930R. doi: 10.1096/fj.201901930R. PubMed 31665914.
Backbone
  Vector backbone: pET28a
  Backbone size w/o insert (bp): 5255
  Total vector size (bp): 6176
  Vector type: Bacterial Expression
Growth in bacteria
  Bacterial resistance: Kanamycin, 50 μg/mL
  Growth temperature: 37°C
  Growth strain: DH5alpha
  Copy number: Low Copy
Gene/Insert
  Gene/Insert name: heterogeneous nuclear ribonucleoprotein D (alt name: AUF1, HNRNPD p37 isoform)
  Species: H. sapiens (human)
  Insert size (bp): 926
  GenBank ID: heterogeneous nuclear ribonucleoprotein D
  Entrez Gene: HNRNPD (a.k.a. AUF1, AUF1A, HNRPD, P37, hnRNPD0)
  Promoter: T7
  Tag / fusion protein: His6 (N terminal on insert); Flag2 (N terminal on insert)
  Cloning method: Ligation Independent Cloning
  Sequencing primers: 5′ T7 forward; 3′ T7 reverse
Terms and licenses: Academic/Nonprofit Terms; Industry Terms: Not Available to Industry
How to cite: pET28a His6Flag2AUF1(p37) was a gift from Yimon Aye (Addgene plasmid # 135939 ; http://n2t.net/addgene:135939 ; RRID:Addgene_135939)
