[The description below was written by a language model from this plasmid's Addgene catalogue record and pLannotate feature annotations shown in this document.]
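Description:
pET28a His6Flag2AUF1(p37) is a bacterial expression plasmid of about 6.2 kb, built on the pET28a backbone, for producing the p37 isoform of human AUF1 (heterogeneous nuclear ribonucleoprotein D, HNRNPD) in E. coli. It replicates from a pBR322-type ColE1 origin accompanied by the rop gene and bom region, consistent with the low copy number stated in the catalogue. Selection is by kanamycin through the aph(3')-Ia resistance gene. An f1 origin is also present. Short tetracycline-resistance fragments and a predicted open reading frame flagged by the annotation are backbone remnants rather than functional parts.

The expression cassette follows the standard pET layout. A T7 promoter is followed immediately by a lac operator and the T7 gene 10 ribosome binding site, and a T7 terminator closes the unit. The plasmid carries its own lacI gene, so transcription is repressed until IPTG is added, and it requires a host that supplies T7 RNA polymerase. The coding region begins with an N-terminal His6 tag followed by two FLAG epitopes, which the automated annotation picks up as partial matches to larger composite tags, and then the roughly 0.9 kb AUF1 p37 sequence, inserted by ligation-independent cloning. A short match to a T7 gene 10B-derived tag lies between the insert and the terminator; it is not listed as a tag in the catalogue and is probably vector sequence.

The two feature tables, from the depositor's sequence and the repository's sequencing, show the same elements in the same order and differ by only a few nucleotides in length. The construct suits purification of recombinant AUF1 by metal affinity, with FLAG-based detection or pulldown. The associated work concerned regulation of Nrf2 mRNA by the mRNA-binding proteins HuR and AUF1.
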