Features (pLannotate 1.2.2; 20 found; start..end, strand, type, name):
     12..467     +  rep_origin     f1 ori (sequence partly withheld): f1 bacteriophage origin of replication; arrow indicates direction of (+) strand synthesis
    494..551     +  promoter       AmpR promoter (fragment): bla
    560..1375    -  CDS            KanR: aminoglycoside phosphotransferase; aph(3')-Ia; confers resistance to kanamycin in bacteria or G418 (Geneticin®) in eukaryotes
   1497..2085    +  rep_origin     ori: high-copy-number ColE1/pMB1/pBR322/pUC origin of replication
   2271..2413    -  misc_feature   bom: basis of mobility region from pBR322
   2515..2706    -  CDS            rop: Rop protein, which maintains plasmids at low copy number; rop
   2723..3103    +  CDS            YPB1_ECOLX: Protein predicted: Swiss-Prot protein existence level 4. From Escherichia coli.
   3175..3466    -  CDS            TcR (fragment): tetracycline efflux protein; tet; confers resistance to tetracycline
   3481..3502    -  protein_bind   CAP binding site: CAP binding activates transcription in the presence of cAMP. E. coli catabolite activator protein
   3515..4597    -  CDS            lacI: lac repressor; lacI; The lac repressor binds to the lac operator to inhibit transcription in E. coli. This inhibition can be relieved by adding lactose or isopropyl-β-D-thiogalactopyranoside (IPTG).
   4598..4675    -  promoter       lacI promoter: lacI
   4683..4962    -  CDS            TcR (fragment): tetracycline efflux protein; tet; confers resistance to tetracycline
   4984..5002    +  promoter       T7 promoter: promoter for bacteriophage T7 RNA polymerase
   5003..5027    +  protein_bind   lac operator: The lac repressor binds to the lac operator to inhibit transcription in E. coli. This inhibition can be relieved by adding lactose or isopropyl-β-D-thiogalactopyranoside (IPTG). lac repressor encoded by lacI
   5042..5064    +  RBS            RBS: efficient ribosome binding site from bacteriophage T7 gene 10 (Olins and Rangwala, 1989)
   5083..5099    +  CDS            capTEV™ (fragment): composite tag for in vivo biotinylation, TEV protease cleavage, and 6xHis tagging
   5140..5158    +  CDS            3xFLAG (fragment): three tandem FLAG® epitope tags
   5188..6048    +  CDS            HNRNPD (fragment): HNRPD_HUMAN - Also known as AUF1, HNRPD. Experimental evidence at protein level: Swiss-Prot protein existence level 1. Binds with high affinity to RNA molecules that contain AU- rich elements (AREs) found within the 3'-UTR of many proto-oncogenes and cytokine mRNAs. Also binds to double- and single-stranded DNA sequences in a specific manner and functions a transcription factor. Each of the RNA-binding domains specifically can bind solely to a single-stranded non-monotonous 5'-UUAG-3' sequence and also weaker to the single-stranded 5'-TTAGGG-3' telomeric DNA repeat. Binds RNA oligonucleotides
   6052..6096    +  CDS            SET1 (fragment): solubility-enhancement tag derived from T7 phage gene 10B
   6104..6151    +  terminator     T7 terminator: transcription terminator for bacteriophage T7 RNA polymerase
>Addgene plasmid #135939 | pET28a His6Flag2AUF1(p37) | depositor full sequence | sequence record 262611 | pET28a His6Flag2AUF1(p37) sequence 6176 bps
TGGCGAATGGG
[124 nt withheld, positions 12-135]
C
[91 nt withheld, positions 137-227]
A
[49 nt withheld, positions 229-277]
CCTTTGACGTTGGAGTCCACGTTCTTT
[37 nt withheld, positions 305-341]
ACCCTATCTCGGTCTATTCTTTTGATTTATAAGGGATTTTGCCGATTTCGGCCTATTGGTTAAAAAATGA
GCTGATTTAACAAAAATTTAACGCGAATTTTAACAAAATATTAACGTTTACAATTTCAGGTGGCACTTTT
CGGGGAAATGTGCGCGGAACCCCTATTTGTTTATTTTTCTAAATACATTCAAATATGTATCCGCTCATGA
ATTAATTCTTAGAAAAACTCATCGAGCATCAAATGAAACTGCAATTTATTCATATCAGGATTATCAATAC
CATATTTTTGAAAAAGCCGTTTCTGTAATGAAGGAGAAAACTCACCGAGGCAGTTCCATAGGATGGCAAG
ATCCTGGTATCGGTCTGCGATTCCGACTCGTCCAACATCAATACAACCTATTAATTTCCCCTCGTCAAAA
ATAAGGTTATCAAGTGAGAAATCACCATGAGTGACGACTGAATCCGGTGAGAATGGCAAAAGTTTATGCA
TTTCTTTCCAGACTTGTTCAACAGGCCAGCCATTACGCTCGTCATCAAAATCACTCGCATCAACCAAACC
GTTATTCATTCGTGATTGCGCCTGAGCGAGACGAAATACGCGATCGCTGTTAAAAGGACAATTACAAACA
GGAATCGAATGCAACCGGCGCAGGAACACTGCCAGCGCATCAACAATATTTTCACCTGAATCAGGATATT
CTTCTAATACCTGGAATGCTGTTTTCCCGGGGATCGCAGTGGTGAGTAACCATGCATCATCAGGAGTACG
GATAAAATGCTTGATGGTCGGAAGAGGCATAAATTCCGTCAGCCAGTTTAGTCTGACCATCTCATCTGTA
ACATCATTGGCAACGCTACCTTTGCCATGTTTCAGAAACAACTCTGGCGCATCGGGCTTCCCATACAATC
GATAGATTGTCGCACCTGATTGCCCGACATTATCGCGAGCCCATTTATACCCATATAAATCAGCATCCAT
GTTGGAATTTAATCGCGGCCTAGAGCAAGACGTTTCCCGTTGAATATGGCTCATAACACCCCTTGTATTA
CTGTTTATGTAAGCAGACAGTTTTATTGTTCATGACCAAAATCCCTTAACGTGAGTTTTCGTTCCACTGA
GCGTCAGACCCCGTAGAAAAGATCAAAGGATCTTCTTGAGATCCTTTTTTTCTGCGCGTAATCTGCTGCT
TGCAAACAAAAAAACCACCGCTACCAGCGGTGGTTTGTTTGCCGGATCAAGAGCTACCAACTCTTTTTCC
GAAGGTAACTGGCTTCAGCAGAGCGCAGATACCAAATACTGTCCTTCTAGTGTAGCCGTAGTTAGGCCAC
CACTTCAAGAACTCTGTAGCACCGCCTACATACCTCGCTCTGCTAATCCTGTTACCAGTGGCTGCTGCCA
GTGGCGATAAGTCGTGTCTTACCGGGTTGGACTCAAGACGATAGTTACCGGATAAGGCGCAGCGGTCGGG
CTGAACGGGGGGTTCGTGCACACAGCCCAGCTTGGAGCGAACGACCTACACCGAACTGAGATACCTACAG
CGTGAGCTATGAGAAAGCGCCACGCTTCCCGAAGGGAGAAAGGCGGACAGGTATCCGGTAAGCGGCAGGG
TCGGAACAGGAGAGCGCACGAGGGAGCTTCCAGGGGGAAACGCCTGGTATCTTTATAGTCCTGTCGGGTT
TCGCCACCTCTGACTTGAGCGTCGATTTTTGTGATGCTCGTCAGGGGGGCGGAGCCTATGGAAAAACGCC
AGCAACGCGGCCTTTTTACGGTTCCTGGCCTTTTGCTGGCCTTTTGCTCACATGTTCTTTCCTGCGTTAT
CCCCTGATTCTGTGGATAACCGTATTACCGCCTTTGAGTGAGCTGATACCGCTCGCCGCAGCCGAACGAC
CGAGCGCAGCGAGTCAGTGAGCGAGGAAGCGGAAGAGCGCCTGATGCGGTATTTTCTCCTTACGCATCTG
TGCGGTATTTCACACCGCATATATGGTGCACTCTCAGTACAATCTGCTCTGATGCCGCATAGTTAAGCCA
GTATACACTCCGCTATCGCTACGTGACTGGGTCATGGCTGCGCCCCGACACCCGCCAACACCCGCTGACG
CGCCCTGACGGGCTTGTCTGCTCCCGGCATCCGCTTACAGACAAGCTGTGACCGTCTCCGGGAGCTGCAT
GTGTCAGAGGTTTTCACCGTCATCACCGAAACGCGCGAGGCAGCTGCGGTAAAGCTCATCAGCGTGGTCG
TGAAGCGATTCACAGATGTCTGCCTGTTCATCCGCGTCCAGCTCGTTGAGTTTCTCCAGAAGCGTTAATG
TCTGGCTTCTGATAAAGCGGGCCATGTTAAGGGCGGTTTTTTCCTGTTTGGTCACTGATGCCTCCGTGTA
AGGGGGATTTCTGTTCATGGGGGTAATGATACCGATGAAACGAGAGAGGATGCTCACGATACGGGTTACT
GATGATGAACATGCCCGGTTACTGGAACGTTGTGAGGGTAAACAACTGGCGGTATGGATGCGGCGGGACC
AGAGAAAAATCACTCAGGGTCAATGCCAGCGCTTCGTTAATACAGATGTAGGTGTTCCACAGGGTAGCCA
GCAGCATCCTGCGATGCAGATCCGGAACATAATGGTGCAGGGCGCTGACTTCCGCGTTTCCAGACTTTAC
GAAACACGGAAACCGAAGACCATTCATGTTGTTGCTCAGGTCGCAGACGTTTTGCAGCAGCAGTCGCTTC
ACGTTCGCTCGCGTATCGGTGATTCATTCTGCTAACCAGTAAGGCAACCCCGCCAGCCTAGCCGGGTCCT
CAACGACAGGAGCACGATCATGCGCACCCGTGGGGCCGCCATGCCGGCGATAATGGCCTGCTTCTCGCCG
AAACGTTTGGTGGCGGGACCAGTGACGAAGGCTTGAGCGAGGGCGTGCAAGATTCCGAATACCGCAAGCG
ACAGGCCGATCATCGTCGCGCTCCAGCGAAAGCGGTCCTCGCCGAAAATGACCCAGAGCGCTGCCGGCAC
CTGTCCTACGAGTTGCATGATAAAGAAGACAGTCATAAGTGCGGCGACGATAGTCATGCCCCGCGCCCAC
CGGAAGGAGCTGACTGGGTTGAAGGCTCTCAAGGGCATCGGTCGAGATCCCGGTGCCTAATGAGTGAGCT
AACTTACATTAATTGCGTTGCGCTCACTGCCCGCTTTCCAGTCGGGAAACCTGTCGTGCCAGCTGCATTA
ATGAATCGGCCAACGCGCGGGGAGAGGCGGTTTGCGTATTGGGCGCCAGGGTGGTTTTTCTTTTCACCAG
TGAGACGGGCAACAGCTGATTGCCCTTCACCGCCTGGCCCTGAGAGAGTTGCAGCAAGCGGTCCACGCTG
GTTTGCCCCAGCAGGCGAAAATCCTGTTTGATGGTGGTTAACGGCGGGATATAACATGAGCTGTCTTCGG
TATCGTCGTATCCCACTACCGAGATATCCGCACCAACGCGCAGCCCGGACTCGGTAATGGCGCGCATTGC
GCCCAGCGCCATCTGATCGTTGGCAACCAGCATCGCAGTGGGAACGATGCCCTCATTCAGCATTTGCATG
GTTTGTTGAAAACCGGACATGGCACTCCAGTCGCCTTCCCGTTCCGCTATCGGCTGAATTTGATTGCGAG
TGAGATATTTATGCCAGCCAGCCAGACGCAGACGCGCCGAGACAGAACTTAATGGGCCCGCTAACAGCGC
GATTTGCTGGTGACCCAATGCGACCAGATGCTCCACGCCCAGTCGCGTACCGTCTTCATGGGAGAAAATA
ATACTGTTGATGGGTGTCTGGTCAGAGACATCAAGAAATAACGCCGGAACATTAGTGCAGGCAGCTTCCA
CAGCAATGGCATCCTGGTCATCCAGCGGATAGTTAATGATCAGCCCACTGACGCGTTGCGCGAGAAGATT
GTGCACCGCCGCTTTACAGGCTTCGACGCCGCTTCGTTCTACCATCGACACCACCACGCTGGCACCCAGT
TGATCGGCGCGAGATTTAATCGCCGCGACAATTTGCGACGGCGCGTGCAGGGCCAGACTGGAGGTGGCAA
CGCCAATCAGCAACGACTGTTTGCCCGCCAGTTGTTGTGCCACGCGGTTGGGAATGTAATTCAGCTCCGC
CATCGCCGCTTCCACTTTTTCCCGCGTTTTCGCAGAAACGTGGCTGGCCTGGTTCACCACGCGGGAAACG
GTCTGATAAGAGACACCGGCATACTCTGCGACATCGTATAACGTTACTGGTTTCACATTCACCACCCTGA
ATTGACTCTCTTCCGGGCGCTATCATGCCATACCGCGAAAGGTTTTGCGCCATTCGATGGTGTCCGGGAT
CTCGACGCTCTCCCTTATGCGACTCCTGCATTAGGAAGCAGCCCAGTAGTAGGTTGAGGCCGTTGAGCAC
CGCCGCCGCAAGGAATGGTGCATGCAAGGAGATGGCGCCCAACAGTCCCCCGGCCACGGGGCCTGCCACC
ATACCCACGCCGAAACAAGCGCTCATGAGCCCGAAGTGGCGAGCCCGATCTTCCCCATCGGTGATGTCGG
CGATATAGGCGCCAGCAACCGCACCTGTGGCGCCGGTGATGCCGGCCACGATGCGTCCGGCGTAGAGGAT
CGAGATCTCGATCCCGCGAAATTAATACGACTCACTATAGGGGAATTGTGAGCGGATAACAATTCCCCTC
TAGAAATAATTTTGTTTAACTTTAAGAAGGAGATATACCATGGGCAGCAGCCATCATCATCATCATCACA
GCAGCGGCCTGGTGCCTCGTGGTAGCCATATGGACTATAAGGATGACGACGATAAGGATTACAAAGACGA
TGATGACAAAGGGTCCATGTCGGAGGAGCAGTTCGGCGGGGACGGGGCGGCGGCAGCGGCAACGGCGGCG
GTAGGCGGCTCGGCGGGCGAGCAGGAGGGAGCCATGGTGGCGGCGACACAGGGGGCAGCGGCGGCGGCGG
GAAGCGGAGCCGGGACCGGGGGCGGAACCGCGTCTGGAGGCACCGAAGGGGGCAGCGCCGAGTCGGAGGG
GGCGAAGATTGACGCCAGTAAGAACGAGGAGGATGAAGGGAAAATGTTTATAGGAGGCCTTAGCTGGGAC
ACTACAAAGAAAGATCTGAAGGACTACTTTTCCAAATTTGGTGAAGTTGTAGACTGCACTCTGAAGTTAG
ATCCTATCACAGGGCGATCAAGGGGTTTTGGCTTTGTGCTATTTAAAGAATCGGAGAGTGTAGATAAGGT
CATGGATCAAAAAGAACATAAATTGAATGGGAAGGTGATTGATCCTAAAAGGGCCAAAGCCATGAAAACA
AAAGAGCCGGTTAAAAAAATTTTTGTTGGTGGCCTTTCTCCAGATACACCTGAAGAGAAAATAAGGGAGT
ACTTTGGTGGTTTTGGTGAGGTGGAATCCATAGAGCTCCCCATGGACAACAAGACCAATAAGAGGCGTGG
GTTCTGCTTTATTACCTTTAAGGAAGAAGAACCAGTGAAGAAGATAATGGAAAAGAAATACCACAATGTT
GGTCTTAGTAAATGTGAAATAAAAGTAGCCATGTCGAAGGAACAATATCAGCAACAGCAACAGTGGGGAT
CTAGAGGAGGATTTGCAGGAAGAGCTCGTGGAAGAGGTGGTGACCAGCAGAGTGGTTATGGGAAGGTATC
CAGGCGAGGTGGTCATCAAAATAGCTACAAACCATACTAATAACAAAGCCCGAAAGGAAGCTGAGTTGGC
TGCTGCCACCGCTGAGCAATAACTAGCATAACCCCTTGGGGCCTCTAAACGGGTCTTGAGGGGTTTTTTG
CTGAAAGGAGGAACTATATCCGGAT
