Features (pLannotate 1.2.2; 20 found; start..end, strand, type, name):
      1..19      +  promoter       T7 promoter: promoter for bacteriophage T7 RNA polymerase
     20..44      +  protein_bind   lac operator: The lac repressor binds to the lac operator to inhibit transcription in E. coli. This inhibition can be relieved by adding lactose or isopropyl-β-D-thiogalactopyranoside (IPTG). lac repressor encoded by lacI
     59..81      +  RBS            RBS: efficient ribosome binding site from bacteriophage T7 gene 10 (Olins and Rangwala, 1989)
    100..116     +  CDS            capTEV™ (fragment): composite tag for in vivo biotinylation, TEV protease cleavage, and 6xHis tagging
    157..175     +  CDS            3xFLAG (fragment): three tandem FLAG® epitope tags
    205..1065    +  CDS            HNRNPD (fragment): HNRPD_HUMAN - Also known as AUF1, HNRPD. Experimental evidence at protein level: Swiss-Prot protein existence level 1. Binds with high affinity to RNA molecules that contain AU- rich elements (AREs) found within the 3'-UTR of many proto-oncogenes and cytokine mRNAs. Also binds to double- and single-stranded DNA sequences in a specific manner and functions a transcription factor. Each of the RNA-binding domains specifically can bind solely to a single-stranded non-monotonous 5'-UUAG-3' sequence and also weaker to the single-stranded 5'-TTAGGG-3' telomeric DNA repeat. Binds RNA oligonucleotides
   1069..1113    +  CDS            SET1 (fragment): solubility-enhancement tag derived from T7 phage gene 10B
   1121..1168    +  terminator     T7 terminator: transcription terminator for bacteriophage T7 RNA polymerase
   1205..1633    +  rep_origin     f1 ori (sequence partly withheld): f1 bacteriophage origin of replication; arrow indicates direction of (+) strand synthesis
   1686..1743    +  promoter       AmpR promoter (fragment): bla
   1752..2567    -  CDS            KanR: aminoglycoside phosphotransferase; aph(3')-Ia; confers resistance to kanamycin in bacteria or G418 (Geneticin®) in eukaryotes
   2689..3277    +  rep_origin     ori: high-copy-number ColE1/pMB1/pBR322/pUC origin of replication
   3463..3602    -  misc_feature   bom: basis of mobility region from pBR322
   3704..3895    -  CDS            rop: Rop protein, which maintains plasmids at low copy number; rop
   3912..4292    +  CDS            YPB1_ECOLX: Protein predicted: Swiss-Prot protein existence level 4. From Escherichia coli.
   4364..4655    -  CDS            TcR (fragment): tetracycline efflux protein; tet; confers resistance to tetracycline
   4670..4691    -  protein_bind   CAP binding site: CAP binding activates transcription in the presence of cAMP. E. coli catabolite activator protein
   4704..5786    -  CDS            lacI: lac repressor; lacI; The lac repressor binds to the lac operator to inhibit transcription in E. coli. This inhibition can be relieved by adding lactose or isopropyl-β-D-thiogalactopyranoside (IPTG).
   5787..5864    -  promoter       lacI promoter: lacI
   5872..6151    -  CDS            TcR (fragment): tetracycline efflux protein; tet; confers resistance to tetracycline
>Addgene plasmid #135939 | pET28a His6Flag2AUF1(p37) | addgene full sequence | sequence record 268601 | Addgene NGS Result
TAATACGACTCACTATAGGGGAATTGTGAGCGGATAACAATTCCCCTCTAGAAATAATTTTGTTTAACTT
TAAGAAGGAGATATACCATGGGCAGCAGCCATCATCATCATCATCACAGCAGCGGCCTGGTGCCTCGTGG
TAGCCATATGGACTATAAGGATGACGACGATAAGGATTACAAAGACGATGATGACAAAGGGTCCATGTCG
GAGGAGCAGTTCGGCGGGGACGGGGCGGCGGCAGCGGCAACGGCGGCGGTAGGCGGCTCGGCGGGCGAGC
AGGAGGGAGCCATGGTGGCGGCGACACAGGGGGCAGCGGCGGCGGCGGGAAGCGGAGCCGGGACCGGGGG
CGGAACCGCGTCTGGAGGCACCGAAGGGGGCAGCGCCGAGTCGGAGGGGGCGAAGATTGACGCCAGTAAG
AACGAGGAGGATGAAGGGAAAATGTTTATAGGAGGCCTTAGCTGGGACACTACAAAGAAAGATCTGAAGG
ACTACTTTTCCAAATTTGGTGAAGTTGTAGACTGCACTCTGAAGTTAGATCCTATCACAGGGCGATCAAG
GGGTTTTGGCTTTGTGCTATTTAAAGAATCGGAGAGTGTAGATAAGGTCATGGATCAAAAAGAACATAAA
TTGAATGGGAAGGTGATTGATCCTAAAAGGGCCAAAGCCATGAAAACAAAAGAGCCGGTTAAAAAAATTT
TTGTTGGTGGCCTTTCTCCAGATACACCTGAAGAGAAAATAAGGGAGTACTTTGGTGGTTTTGGTGAGGT
GGAATCCATAGAGCTCCCCATGGACAACAAGACCAATAAGAGGCGTGGGTTCTGCTTTATTACCTTTAAG
GAAGAAGAACCAGTGAAGAAGATAATGGAAAAGAAATACCACAATGTTGGTCTTAGTAAATGTGAAATAA
AAGTAGCCATGTCGAAGGAACAATATCAGCAACAGCAACAGTGGGGATCTAGAGGAGGATTTGCAGGAAG
AGCTCGTGGAAGAGGTGGTGACCAGCAGAGTGGTTATGGGAAGGTATCCAGGCGAGGTGGTCATCAAAAT
AGCTACAAACCATACTAATAACAAAGCCCGAAAGGAAGCTGAGTTGGCTGCTGCCACCGCTGAGCAATAA
CTAGCATAACCCCTTGGGGCCTCTAAACGGGTCTTGAGGGGTTTTTTGCTGAAAGGAGGAACTATATCCG
GATTGGCGAATGGG
[124 nt withheld, positions 1205-1328]
C
[91 nt withheld, positions 1330-1420]
A
[49 nt withheld, positions 1422-1470]
CCTTTGACGTTGGAGTCCACGTTCTTT
[37 nt withheld, positions 1498-1534]
ACCCTATCTCGGTCTATTCTTTTGATTTATAAGGGATTTTGCCGATTTCGGCCTATTGGTTAAAAAATGA
GCTGATTTAACAAAAATTTAACGCGAATTTTAACAAAATATTAACGCTTACAATTTAGGTGGCACTTTTC
GGGGAAATGTGCGCGGAACCCCTATTTGTTTATTTTTCTAAATACATTCAAATATGTATCCGCTCATGAA
TTAATTCTTAGAAAAACTCATCGAGCATCAAATGAAACTGCAATTTATTCATATCAGGATTATCAATACC
ATATTTTTGAAAAAGCCGTTTCTGTAATGAAGGAGAAAACTCACCGAGGCAGTTCCATAGGATGGCAAGA
TCCTGGTATCGGTCTGCGATTCCGACTCGTCCAACATCAATACAACCTATTAATTTCCCCTCGTCAAAAA
TAAGGTTATCAAGTGAGAAATCACCATGAGTGACGACTGAATCCGGTGAGAATGGCAAAAGTTTATGCAT
TTCTTTCCAGACTTGTTCAACAGGCCAGCCATTACGCTCGTCATCAAAATCACTCGCATCAACCAAACCG
TTATTCATTCGTGATTGCGCCTGAGCGAGACGAAATACGCGATCGCTGTTAAAAGGACAATTACAAACAG
GAATCGAATGCAACCGGCGCAGGAACACTGCCAGCGCATCAACAATATTTTCACCTGAATCAGGATATTC
TTCTAATACCTGGAATGCTGTTTTCCCGGGGATCGCAGTGGTGAGTAACCATGCATCATCAGGAGTACGG
ATAAAATGCTTGATGGTCGGAAGAGGCATAAATTCCGTCAGCCAGTTTAGTCTGACCATCTCATCTGTAA
CATCATTGGCAACGCTACCTTTGCCATGTTTCAGAAACAACTCTGGCGCATCGGGCTTCCCATACAATCG
ATAGATTGTCGCACCTGATTGCCCGACATTATCGCGAGCCCATTTATACCCATATAAATCAGCATCCATG
TTGGAATTTAATCGCGGCCTAGAGCAAGACGTTTCCCGTTGAATATGGCTCATAACACCCCTTGTATTAC
TGTTTATGTAAGCAGACAGTTTTATTGTTCATGACCAAAATCCCTTAACGTGAGTTTTCGTTCCACTGAG
CGTCAGACCCCGTAGAAAAGATCAAAGGATCTTCTTGAGATCCTTTTTTTCTGCGCGTAATCTGCTGCTT
GCAAACAAAAAAACCACCGCTACCAGCGGTGGTTTGTTTGCCGGATCAAGAGCTACCAACTCTTTTTCCG
AAGGTAACTGGCTTCAGCAGAGCGCAGATACCAAATACTGTCCTTCTAGTGTAGCCGTAGTTAGGCCACC
ACTTCAAGAACTCTGTAGCACCGCCTACATACCTCGCTCTGCTAATCCTGTTACCAGTGGCTGCTGCCAG
TGGCGATAAGTCGTGTCTTACCGGGTTGGACTCAAGACGATAGTTACCGGATAAGGCGCAGCGGTCGGGC
TGAACGGGGGGTTCGTGCACACAGCCCAGCTTGGAGCGAACGACCTACACCGAACTGAGATACCTACAGC
GTGAGCTATGAGAAAGCGCCACGCTTCCCGAAGGGAGAAAGGCGGACAGGTATCCGGTAAGCGGCAGGGT
CGGAACAGGAGAGCGCACGAGGGAGCTTCCAGGGGGAAACGCCTGGTATCTTTATAGTCCTGTCGGGTTT
CGCCACCTCTGACTTGAGCGTCGATTTTTGTGATGCTCGTCAGGGGGGCGGAGCCTATGGAAAAACGCCA
GCAACGCGGCCTTTTTACGGTTCCTGGCCTTTTGCTGGCCTTTTGCTCACATGTTCTTTCCTGCGTTATC
CCCTGATTCTGTGGATAACCGTATTACCGCCTTTGAGTGAGCTGATACCGCTCGCCGCAGCCGAACGACC
GAGCGCAGCGAGTCAGTGAGCGAGGAAGCGGAAGAGCGCCTGATGCGGTATTTTCTCCTTACGCATCTGT
GCGGTATTTCACACCGCAATGGTGCACTCTCAGTACAATCTGCTCTGATGCCGCATAGTTAAGCCAGTAT
ACACTCCGCTATCGCTACGTGACTGGGTCATGGCTGCGCCCCGACACCCGCCAACACCCGCTGACGCGCC
CTGACGGGCTTGTCTGCTCCCGGCATCCGCTTACAGACAAGCTGTGACCGTCTCCGGGAGCTGCATGTGT
CAGAGGTTTTCACCGTCATCACCGAAACGCGCGAGGCAGCTGCGGTAAAGCTCATCAGCGTGGTCGTGAA
GCGATTCACAGATGTCTGCCTGTTCATCCGCGTCCAGCTCGTTGAGTTTCTCCAGAAGCGTTAATGTCTG
GCTTCTGATAAAGCGGGCCATGTTAAGGGCGGTTTTTTCCTGTTTGGTCACTGATGCCTCCGTGTAAGGG
GGATTTCTGTTCATGGGGGTAATGATACCGATGAAACGAGAGAGGATGCTCACGATACGGGTTACTGATG
ATGAACATGCCCGGTTACTGGAACGTTGTGAGGGTAAACAACTGGCGGTATGGATGCGGCGGGACCAGAG
AAAAATCACTCAGGGTCAATGCCAGCGCTTCGTTAATACAGATGTAGGTGTTCCACAGGGTAGCCAGCAG
CATCCTGCGATGCAGATCCGGAACATAATGGTGCAGGGCGCTGACTTCCGCGTTTCCAGACTTTACGAAA
CACGGAAACCGAAGACCATTCATGTTGTTGCTCAGGTCGCAGACGTTTTGCAGCAGCAGTCGCTTCACGT
TCGCTCGCGTATCGGTGATTCATTCTGCTAACCAGTAAGGCAACCCCGCCAGCCTAGCCGGGTCCTCAAC
GACAGGAGCACGATCATGCGCACCCGTGGGGCCGCCATGCCGGCGATAATGGCCTGCTTCTCGCCGAAAC
GTTTGGTGGCGGGACCAGTGACGAAGGCTTGAGCGAGGGCGTGCAAGATTCCGAATACCGCAAGCGACAG
GCCGATCATCGTCGCGCTCCAGCGAAAGCGGTCCTCGCCGAAAATGACCCAGAGCGCTGCCGGCACCTGT
CCTACGAGTTGCATGATAAAGAAGACAGTCATAAGTGCGGCGACGATAGTCATGCCCCGCGCCCACCGGA
AGGAGCTGACTGGGTTGAAGGCTCTCAAGGGCATCGGTCGAGATCCCGGTGCCTAATGAGTGAGCTAACT
TACATTAATTGCGTTGCGCTCACTGCCCGCTTTCCAGTCGGGAAACCTGTCGTGCCAGCTGCATTAATGA
ATCGGCCAACGCGCGGGGAGAGGCGGTTTGCGTATTGGGCGCCAGGGTGGTTTTTCTTTTCACCAGTGAG
ACGGGCAACAGCTGATTGCCCTTCACCGCCTGGCCCTGAGAGAGTTGCAGCAAGCGGTCCACGCTGGTTT
GCCCCAGCAGGCGAAAATCCTGTTTGATGGTGGTTAACGGCGGGATATAACATGAGCTGTCTTCGGTATC
GTCGTATCCCACTACCGAGATATCCGCACCAACGCGCAGCCCGGACTCGGTAATGGCGCGCATTGCGCCC
AGCGCCATCTGATCGTTGGCAACCAGCATCGCAGTGGGAACGATGCCCTCATTCAGCATTTGCATGGTTT
GTTGAAAACCGGACATGGCACTCCAGTCGCCTTCCCGTTCCGCTATCGGCTGAATTTGATTGCGAGTGAG
ATATTTATGCCAGCCAGCCAGACGCAGACGCGCCGAGACAGAACTTAATGGGCCCGCTAACAGCGCGATT
TGCTGGTGACCCAATGCGACCAGATGCTCCACGCCCAGTCGCGTACCGTCTTCATGGGAGAAAATAATAC
TGTTGATGGGTGTCTGGTCAGAGACATCAAGAAATAACGCCGGAACATTAGTGCAGGCAGCTTCCACAGC
AATGGCATCCTGGTCATCCAGCGGATAGTTAATGATCAGCCCACTGACGCGTTGCGCGAGAAGATTGTGC
ACCGCCGCTTTACAGGCTTCGACGCCGCTTCGTTCTACCATCGACACCACCACGCTGGCACCCAGTTGAT
CGGCGCGAGATTTAATCGCCGCGACAATTTGCGACGGCGCGTGCAGGGCCAGACTGGAGGTGGCAACGCC
AATCAGCAACGACTGTTTGCCCGCCAGTTGTTGTGCCACGCGGTTGGGAATGTAATTCAGCTCCGCCATC
GCCGCTTCCACTTTTTCCCGCGTTTTCGCAGAAACGTGGCTGGCCTGGTTCACCACGCGGGAAACGGTCT
GATAAGAGACACCGGCATACTCTGCGACATCGTATAACGTTACTGGTTTCACATTCACCACCCTGAATTG
ACTCTCTTCCGGGCGCTATCATGCCATACCGCGAAAGGTTTTGCGCCATTCGATGGTGTCCGGGATCTCG
ACGCTCTCCCTTATGCGACTCCTGCATTAGGAAGCAGCCCAGTAGTAGGTTGAGGCCGTTGAGCACCGCC
GCCGCAAGGAATGGTGCATGCAAGGAGATGGCGCCCAACAGTCCCCCGGCCACGGGGCCTGCCACCATAC
CCACGCCGAAACAAGCGCTCATGAGCCCGAAGTGGCGAGCCCGATCTTCCCCATCGGTGATGTCGGCGAT
ATAGGCGCCAGCAACCGCACCTGTGGCGCCGGTGATGCCGGCCACGATGCGTCCGGCGTAGAGGATCGAG
ATCTCGATCCCGCGAAAT
